Addgene plasmid #79841: pT2/SVNeo-103
Purpose: Expresses RpBphP1-mCherry-TetR under CMVd1 promoter
Depositing lab: Vladislav Verkhusha. Depositing organization: Albert Einstein College of Medicine. Publication: A bacterial phytochrome-based optogenetic system controllable with near-infrared light. Kaberniuk AA, Shemetov AA, Verkhusha VV. Nat Methods. 2016 May 9. doi: 10.1038/nmeth.3864. PubMed 27159085.
Backbone
  Vector backbone: pT2/SVNeo Addgene #26553
  Backbone size w/o insert (bp): 5200
  Total vector size (bp): 9500
  Vector type: Mammalian Expression
  Selectable markers: Neomycin (select with G418)
Growth in bacteria
  Bacterial resistance: Ampicillin, 100 μg/mL
  Growth temperature: 37°C
  Growth strain: DH5alpha
  Copy number: Unknown
Gene/Insert
  Gene/Insert name: RpBphP1-mCherry-Intersectin1 DHPH domain
  Species: Rhodopseudomonas palustris
  Insert size (bp): 3700
  GenBank ID: NCBI Gene rpa1537 KX063613
  Promoter: CMVd1
  Cloning method: Restriction Enzyme; 5′ cloning site EcoRI (destroyed during cloning); 3′ cloning site EcoRI (destroyed during cloning)
  Sequencing primers: 5′ taatacgactcactatagg; 3′ ggaaacagctatgaccatg
Resource information
  A portion of this plasmid was derived from a plasmid made by: A RpBphP1 gene of R. palustris (NCBI Gene rpa1537) was provided by E. Giraud (Institute for Research and Development, France).
Terms and licenses: Academic/Nonprofit Terms; Industry Terms: Not Available to Industry
Depositor comments: New paper providing detailed protocol for using this plasmid- https://www.nature.com/articles/nprot.2018.022
How to cite: pT2/SVNeo-103 was a gift from Vladislav Verkhusha (Addgene plasmid # 79841 ; http://n2t.net/addgene:79841 ; RRID:Addgene_79841)
