[The description below was written by a language model from this plasmid's Addgene catalogue record and the feature table of its GenBank file.]
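Description:
pT2/SVNeo-103 is a mammalian expression plasmid of about 9.5 kb built on the pT2/SVNeo backbone, a vector from the Sleeping Beauty transposon family. The record itself does not list transposon repeats or any other backbone features. It is propagated in E. coli under ampicillin selection and carries a neomycin resistance marker, allowing G418 selection of mammalian cells that have taken up the construct. The origin of replication and copy number are not stated.

The roughly 3.7 kb insert was placed at an EcoRI site that was destroyed during cloning, and it is driven by the CMVd1 promoter, generally understood as a truncated, weakened form of the CMV promoter. It encodes a fusion based on RpBphP1, the bacterial phytochrome of Rhodopseudomonas palustris, joined to the red fluorescent protein mCherry. The catalogue entry is inconsistent about the third fusion partner. The purpose line and sequence definition describe RpBphP1-mCherry-TetR, whereas the insert name field gives RpBphP1-mCherry-Intersectin1 DHPH domain. The available sequence record cannot settle this, because it covers only an 865 bp stretch containing a mammalian codon-optimised mCherry coding sequence, in reverse orientation within that read, plus standard mCherry primer sites.

The plasmid belongs to a near-infrared light-controlled optogenetic system in which the phytochrome serves as the light-sensing component. If the fusion partner is TetR, the protein would tether the phytochrome to tet operator sequences for light-dependent control of transcription. mCherry allows expression and localisation of the fusion to be followed by fluorescence.
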