LOCUS       Exported 865 bp ds-DNA linear SYN 25-MAY-2021
DEFINITION  Expresses RpBphP1-mCherry-TetR under CMVd1 promoter.
ACCESSION   .
VERSION     .
KEYWORDS    pT2/SVNeo-103
SOURCE      synthetic DNA construct
  ORGANISM  synthetic DNA construct
REFERENCE   1 (bases 1 to 865)
  AUTHORS   Kaberniuk AA, Shemetov AA, Verkhusha VV
  TITLE     A bacterial phytochrome-based optogenetic system controllable with
            near-infrared light.
  JOURNAL   Nat Methods. 2016 May 9. doi: 10.1038/nmeth.3864.
  PUBMED    27159085
REFERENCE   2 (bases 1 to 865)
  AUTHORS   .
  TITLE     Direct Submission
  JOURNAL   Exported May 25, 2021 from SnapGene Server 1.1.58
            http://www.snapgene.com
FEATURES             Location/Qualifiers
     source          1..865
                     /organism="synthetic DNA construct"
                     /mol_type="other DNA"
     CDS             complement(124..831)
                     /codon_start=1
                     /product="monomeric derivative of DsRed fluorescent protein
                     (Shaner et al., 2004)"
                     /label=mCherry
                     /note="mammalian codon-optimized"
                     /translation="MVSKGEEDNMAIIKEFMRFKVHMEGSVNGHEFEIEGEGEGRPYEG
                     TQTAKLKVTKGGPLPFAWDILSPQFMYGSKAYVKHPADIPDYLKLSFPEGFKWERVMNF
                     EDGGVVTVTQDSSLQDGEFIYKVKLRGTNFPSDGPVMQKKTMGWEASSERMYPEDGALK
                     GEIKQRLKLKDGGHYDAEVKTTYKAKKPVQLPGAYNVNIKLDITSHNEDYTIVEQYERA
                     EGRHSTGGMDELYK"
     primer_bind     complement(399..418)
                     /label=mCherry-F
                     /note="mCherry, forward primer"
     primer_bind     668..686
                     /label=mCherry-R
                     /note="mCherry, reverse primer"
ORIGIN
        1 tagcagctct aatgcgctgt taatcacttt acttttatct aatctagtca tggacccacc
       61 agcacttcta gaactaccgc cggcactacc gccagcactc ccgccggcgg acccaccagc
      121 actcttgtac agctcgtcca tgccgccggt ggagtggcgg ccctcggcgc gttcgtactg
      181 ttccacgatg gtgtagtcct cgttgtggga ggtgatgtcc aacttgatgt tgacgttgta
      241 ggcgccgggc agctgcacgg gcttcttggc cttgtaggtg gtcttgacct cagcgtcgta
      301 gtggccgccg tccttcagct tcagcctctg cttgatctcg cccttcaggg cgccgtcctc
      361 ggggtacatc cgctcggagg aggcctccca gcccatggtc ttcttctgca ttacggggcc
      421 gtcggagggg aagttggtgc cgcgcagctt caccttgtag atgaactcgc cgtcctgcag
      481 ggaggagtcc tgggtcacgg tcaccacgcc gccgtcctcg aagttcatca cgcgctccca
      541 cttgaagccc tcggggaagg acagcttcaa gtagtcgggg atgtcggcgg ggtgcttcac
      601 gtaggccttg gagccgtaca tgaactgagg ggacaggatg tcccaggcga agggcagggg
      661 gccacccttg gtcaccttca gcttggcggt ctgggtgccc tcgtaggggc ggccctcgcc
      721 ctcgccctcg atctcgaact cgtggccgtt cacggagccc tccatgtgca ccttgaagcg
      781 catgaactcc ttgatgatgg ccatgttatc ctcctcgccc ttgctcacca tactagtacc
      841 agcactacca gcactaccag cacta
//
