>Addgene plasmid #79841 | pT2/SVNeo-103 | addgene partial sequence | sequence record 153243 | CMV-F 5'-CGCAAATGGGCGGTAGGCGTG-3'
CTGGTTTAGTGAACCGTCAGATCACTAGAAGCTTAATACGACTCACTATAGGGTACGATTTAGGTGACAC
TATAGAATAAGGAGCGATCGCCATGGCTAGCGTGGCAGGTCATGCCTCTGGCAGCCCCGCATTCGGGACC
GCCGATCTTTCGAATTGCGAACGTGAAGAGATCCACCTCGCCGGCTCGATCCAGCCGCATGGCGCGCTTC
TGGTCGTCAGCGAGCCGGATCATCGCATCATCCAGGCCAGCGCCAACGCCGCGGAATTTCTGAATCTCGG
AAGCGTGCTCGGCGTTCCGCTCGCCGAGATCGACGGCGATCTGTTGATCAAGATCCTGCCGCATCTCGAT
CCCACCGCCGAAGGCATGCCGGTCGCGGTGCGCTGCCGGATCGGCAATCCCTCCACGGAGTACGACGGTC
TGATGCATCGGCCTCCGGAAGGCGGGCTGATCATCGAGCTCGAACGTGCCGGCCCGCCGATCGATCTGTC
CGGCACGCTGGCGCCGGCGCTGGAGCGGATCCGCACGGCGGGCTCGCTGCGCGCGCTGTGCGATGACACC
GCGCTGCTGTTTCAGCAGTGCACCGGCTACGACCGGGTGATGGTGTATCGCTTCGACGAGCAGGGCCACG
GCGAAGTGTTCTCCGAGCGCCACGTGCCCGGGCTCGAATCCTATTTCGGCAACCGCTATCCGTCGTCGGA
CATTCCGCAGATGGCGCGGCGGCTGTACGAGCGGCAGCGCGTCCGCGTGCTGGTCGACGTCAGCTATCAG
