LOCUS       Exported 9500 bp ds-DNA circular SYN 12-MAY-2021
DEFINITION  Expresses RpBphP1-mCherry-TetR under CMVd1 promoter.
ACCESSION   .
VERSION     .
KEYWORDS    pT2/SVNeo-103
SOURCE      synthetic DNA construct
  ORGANISM  synthetic DNA construct
REFERENCE   1 (bases 1 to 9500)
  AUTHORS   Kaberniuk AA, Shemetov AA, Verkhusha VV
  TITLE     A bacterial phytochrome-based optogenetic system controllable with
            near-infrared light.
  JOURNAL   Nat Methods. 2016 May 9. doi: 10.1038/nmeth.3864.
  PUBMED    27159085
REFERENCE   2 (bases 1 to 9500)
  AUTHORS   .
  TITLE     Direct Submission
  JOURNAL   Exported May 12, 2021 from SnapGene Server 1.1.58
            http://www.snapgene.com
FEATURES             Location/Qualifiers
     source          1..9500
                     /organism="synthetic DNA construct"
                     /mol_type="other DNA"
     primer_bind     34..56
                     /label=M13/pUC Forward
                     /note="In lacZ gene"
     primer_bind     48..65
                     /label=M13 Forward
                     /note="In lacZ gene. Also called M13-F20 or M13 (-21)
                     Forward"
     primer_bind     49..65
                     /label=M13 fwd
                     /note="common sequencing primer, one of multiple similar
                     variants"
     promoter        75..93
                     /label=T7 promoter
                     /note="promoter for bacteriophage T7 RNA polymerase"
     promoter        482..581
                     /label=CMVd1 promoter
                     /note="truncated human cytomegalovirus (CMV) immediate
                     early promoter that yields slightly reduced expression
                     relative to the full-length promoter"
     primer_bind     532..552
                     /label=CMV-F
                     /note="Human CMV immediate early promoter, forward primer"
     promoter        613..631
                     /label=T7 promoter
                     /note="promoter for bacteriophage T7 RNA polymerase"
     promoter        637..655
                     /label=SP6 promoter
                     /note="promoter for bacteriophage SP6 RNA polymerase"
     primer_bind     637..654
                     /label=SP6
                     /note="SP6 promoter, forward primer"
     CDS             2916..3623
                     /codon_start=1
                     /product="monomeric derivative of DsRed fluorescent protein
                     (Shaner et al., 2004)"
                     /label=mCherry
                     /note="mammalian codon-optimized"
                     /translation="MVSKGEEDNMAIIKEFMRFKVHMEGSVNGHEFEIEGEGEGRPYEG
                     TQTAKLKVTKGGPLPFAWDILSPQFMYGSKAYVKHPADIPDYLKLSFPEGFKWERVMNF
                     EDGGVVTVTQDSSLQDGEFIYKVKLRGTNFPSDGPVMQKKTMGWEASSERMYPEDGALK
                     GEIKQRLKLKDGGHYDAEVKTTYKAKKPVQLPGAYNVNIKLDITSHNEDYTIVEQYERA
                     EGRHSTGGMDELYK"
     primer_bind     complement(3061..3079)
                     /label=mCherry-R
                     /note="mCherry, reverse primer"
     primer_bind     3329..3348
                     /label=mCherry-F
                     /note="mCherry, forward primer"
     CDS             3696..4319
                     /codon_start=1
                     /gene="tetR from transposon Tn10"
                     /product="tetracycline repressor TetR"
                     /label=TetR
                     /note="TetR binds to the tetracycline operator tetO to
                     inhibit transcription. This inhibition can be relieved by
                     adding tetracycline or doxycycline."
                     /translation="MTRLDKSKVINSALELLNEVGIEGLTTRKLAQKLGVEQPTLYWHV
                     KNKRALLDALAIEMLDRHHTHFCPLEGESWQDFLRNNAKSFRCALLSHRDGAKVHLGTR
                     PTEKQYETLENQLAFLCQQGFSLENALYALSAVGHFTLGCVLEDQEHQVAKEERETPTT
                     DSMPPLLRQAIELFDHQGAEPAFLFGLELIICGLEKQLKCESGS"
     primer_bind     complement(3769..3788)
                     /label=Tet-R
                     /note="Tetracycline resistance gene, reverse primer"
     polyA_signal    4343..4464
                     /label=SV40 poly(A) signal
                     /note="SV40 polyadenylation signal"
     primer_bind     complement(4835..4855)
                     /label=pBABE 3'
                     /note="SV40 enhancer, reverse primer for pBABE vectors"
     promoter        4840..5169
                     /label=SV40 promoter
                     /note="SV40 enhancer and early promoter"
     rep_origin      5020..5155
                     /label=SV40 ori
                     /note="SV40 origin of replication"
     primer_bind     5082..5101
                     /label=SV40pro-F
                     /note="SV40 promoter/origin, forward primer"
     CDS             5236..6030
                     /codon_start=1
                     /gene="aph(3')-II (or nptII)"
                     /product="aminoglycoside phosphotransferase from Tn5"
                     /label=NeoR/KanR
                     /note="confers resistance to neomycin, kanamycin, and G418
                     (Geneticin(R))"
                     /translation="MIEQDGLHAGSPAAWVERLFGYDWAQQTIGCSDAAVFRLSAQGRP
                     VLFVKTDLSGALNELQDEAARLSWLATTGVPCAAVLDVVTEAGRDWLLLGEVPGQDLLS
                     SHLAPAEKVSIMADAMRRLHTLDPATCPFDHQAKHRIERARTRMEAGLVDQDDLDEEHQ
                     GLAPAELFARLKARMPDGEDLVVTHGDACLPNIMVENGRFSGFIDCGRLGVADRYQDIA
                     LATRDIAEELGGEWADRFLVLYGIAAPDSQRIAFYRLLDEFF"
     primer_bind     complement(5290..5309)
                     /label=Neo-R
                     /note="Neomycin resistance gene, reverse primer"
     primer_bind     5900..5919
                     /label=Neo-F
                     /note="Neomycin resistance gene, forward primer"
     polyA_signal    6204..6338
                     /label=SV40 poly(A) signal
                     /note="SV40 polyadenylation signal"
     primer_bind     complement(6761..6781)
                     /label=T3
                     /note="T3 promoter, forward primer"
     promoter        complement(6761..6779)
                     /label=T3 promoter
                     /note="promoter for bacteriophage T3 RNA polymerase"
     primer_bind     complement(6800..6816)
                     /label=M13 rev
                     /note="common sequencing primer, one of multiple similar
                     variants"
     primer_bind     complement(6800..6816)
                     /label=M13 Reverse
                     /note="In lacZ gene. Also called M13-rev"
     primer_bind     complement(6813..6835)
                     /label=M13/pUC Reverse
                     /note="In lacZ gene"
     protein_bind    6824..6840
                     /label=lac operator
                     /bound_moiety="lac repressor encoded by lacI"
                     /note="The lac repressor binds to the lac operator to
                     inhibit transcription in E. coli. This inhibition can be
                     relieved by adding lactose or
                     isopropyl-beta-D-thiogalactopyranoside (IPTG)."
     promoter        complement(6848..6878)
                     /label=lac promoter
                     /note="promoter for the E. coli lac operon"
     protein_bind    6893..6914
                     /label=CAP binding site
                     /bound_moiety="E. coli catabolite activator protein"
                     /note="CAP binding activates transcription in the presence
                     of cAMP."
     primer_bind     complement(7031..7048)
                     /label=L4440
                     /note="L4440 vector, forward primer"
     rep_origin      complement(7202..7790)
                     /direction=LEFT
                     /label=ori
                     /note="high-copy-number ColE1/pMB1/pBR322/pUC origin of
                     replication"
     primer_bind     complement(7282..7301)
                     /label=pBR322ori-F
                     /note="pBR322 origin, forward primer"
     CDS             complement(7961..8821)
                     /codon_start=1
                     /gene="bla"
                     /product="beta-lactamase"
                     /label=AmpR
                     /note="confers resistance to ampicillin, carbenicillin, and
                     related antibiotics"
                     /translation="MSIQHFRVALIPFFAAFCLPVFAHPETLVKVKDAEDQLGARVGYI
                     ELDLNSGKILESFRPEERFPMMSTFKVLLCGAVLSRIDAGQEQLGRRIHYSQNDLVEYS
                     PVTEKHLTDGMTVRELCSAAITMSDNTAANLLLTTIGGPKELTAFLHNMGDHVTRLDRW
                     EPELNEAIPNDERDTTMPVAMATTLRKLLTGELLTLASRQQLIDWMEADKVAGPLLRSA
                     LPAGWFIADKSGAGERGSRGIIAALGPDGKPSRIVVIYTTGSQATMDERNRQIAEIGAS
                     LIKHW"
     primer_bind     8584..8603
                     /label=Amp-R
                     /note="Ampicillin resistance gene, reverse primer"
     promoter        complement(8822..8926)
                     /gene="bla"
                     /label=AmpR promoter
     rep_origin      8953..9408
                     /direction=RIGHT
                     /label=f1 ori
                     /note="f1 bacteriophage origin of replication; arrow
                     indicates direction of (+) strand synthesis"
     primer_bind     complement(9040..9059)
                     /label=F1ori-R
                     /note="F1 origin, reverse primer"
     primer_bind     9250..9271
                     /label=F1ori-F
                     /note="F1 origin, forward primer"
ORIGIN
        1 caaggcgatt aagttgggta acgccagggt tttcccagtc acgacgttgt aaaacgacgg
       61 ccagtgagcg cgcgtaatac gactcactat agggcgaatt ggagctcgga tccctataca
      121 gttgaagtcg gaagtttaca tacacttaag ttggagtcat taaaactcgt ttttcaacta
      181 ctccacaaat ttcttgttaa caaacaatag ttttggcaag tcagttagga catctacttt
      241 gtgcatgaca caagtcattt ttccaacaat tgtttacaga cagattattt cacttataat
      301 tcactgtatc acaattccag tgggtcagaa gtttacatac actaagttga ctgtgccttt
      361 aaacagcttg gaaaattcca gaaaatgatg tcatggcttt agaagcttcc cacaataagt
      421 tgggtgaatt ttggctcatt cctcctttct ataggattga ggtcagagct ttgtgatggc
      481 tccaaaatca acgggacttt ccaaaatgtc gtaataaccc cgccccgttg acgcaaatgg
      541 gcggtaggcg tgtacggtgg gaggtctata taagcagagc tggtttagtg aaccgtcaga
      601 tcactagaag cttaatacga ctcactatag ggtacgattt aggtgacact atagaataag
      661 gagcgatcgc catggctagc gtggcaggtc atgcctctgg cagccccgca ttcgggaccg
      721 ccgatctttc gaattgcgaa cgtgaagaga tccacctcgc cggctcgatc cagccgcatg
      781 gcgcgcttct ggtcgtcagc gagccggatc atcgcatcat ccaggccagc gccaacgccg
      841 cggaatttct gaatctcgga agcgtgctcg gcgttccgct cgccgagatc gacggcgatc
      901 tgttgatcaa gatcctgccg catctcgatc ccaccgccga aggcatgccg gtcgcggtgc
      961 gctgccggat cggcaatccc tccacggagt acgacggtct gatgcatcgg cctccggaag
     1021 gcgggctgat catcgagctc gaacgtgccg gcccgccgat cgatctgtcc ggcacgctgg
     1081 cgccggcgct ggagcggatc cgcacggcgg gctcgctgcg cgcgctgtgc gatgacaccg
     1141 cgctgctgtt tcagcagtgc accggctacg accgggtgat ggtgtatcgc ttcgacgagc
     1201 agggccacgg cgaagtgttc tccgagcgcc acgtgcccgg gctcgaatcc tatttcggca
     1261 accgctatcc gtcgtcggac attccgcaga tggcgcggcg gctgtacgag cggcagcgcg
     1321 tccgcgtgct ggtcgacgtc agctatcagc cggtgccgct ggagccgcgg ctgtcgccgc
     1381 tgaccgggcg cgatctcgac atgtcgggct gcttcctgcg ctcgatgtcg ccgatccatc
     1441 tgcagtacct gaagaacatg ggcgtgcgcg ccaccctggt ggtgtcgctg gtggtcggcg
     1501 gcaagctgtg gggcctggtt gcctgtcatc attatctgcc gcgcttcatg catttcgagc
     1561 tgcgggcgat ctgcgaactg ctcgccgaag cgatcgcgac gcggatcacc gcgcttgaga
     1621 gcttcgcgca gagccagtcg gagctgttcg tgcagcggct cgaacagcgc atgatcgaag
     1681 cgattacccg tgaaggcgat tggcgcgcag cgattttcga caccagccaa tcgatcctgc
     1741 agccgctgca cgccgccggt tgcgcgctgg tgtacgaaga ccagatcagg accatcggcg
     1801 acgtgccttc cacgcaggat gtgcgcgaga tcgccgggtg gctcgatcgc cagccgcgcg
     1861 cggcggtgac ctcgaccgcg tcgctcggtc tcgacgtgcc ggagctcgcg catctgacgc
     1921 ggatggcgag cggcgtggtc gcggcgccga tttcggatca tcgcggcgag tttctgatgt
     1981 ggttccgccc cgagcgcgtc cacaccgtta cctggggcgg cgatccgaag aagccgttca
     2041 cgatgggcga tacaccggcg gatctgtcgc cgcggcgctc cttcgccaaa tggcatcagg
     2101 ttgtcgaagg cacgtccgat ccgtggacgg ccgccgatct cgccgcggct cgcaccatcg
     2161 gtcagaccgt cgccgacatc gtgctgcaat tccgcgcggt gcggacactg atcgcccgcg
     2221 aacagtacga acagttttcg tcccaggtgc acgcttcgat gcagccggtg ctgatcaccg
     2281 acgccgaagg ccgcatcctg ctgatgaacg actcgttccg cgacatgttg ccggcgggtt
     2341 cgccatccgc cgtccatctc gacgatctcg ccgggttctt cgtcgaatcg aacgatttcc
     2401 tgcgcaacgt cgccgaactg atcgatcacg gccgcgggtg gcgcggcgaa gttctgctgc
     2461 gcggcgcagg caaccgcccg ttgccgctgg cagtgcgcgc cgatccggtg acgcgcacgg
     2521 aggaccagtc gctcggcttc gtgctgatct tcagcgacgc taccgatcgt cgcaccgcag
     2581 atgccgcacg cacgcgtttc caggaaggca ttcttgccag cgcacgtccc ggcgtgcggc
     2641 tcgactccaa gtccgacctg ttgcacgaga agctgctgtc cgcgctggtc gagaacgcgc
     2701 agcttgccgc attggaaatc acttacggcg tcgagaccgg acgcatcgcc gagctgctcg
     2761 aaggcgtccg ccagtcgatg ctgcgcaccg ccgaagtgct cggccatctg gtgcagcacg
     2821 cggcgcgcac ggccggcagc gacagctcga gcaatggctc gcagaacaag aaggaattcg
     2881 atagtgctgg tagtgctggt agtgctggta ctagtatggt gagcaagggc gaggaggata
     2941 acatggccat catcaaggag ttcatgcgct tcaaggtgca catggagggc tccgtgaacg
     3001 gccacgagtt cgagatcgag ggcgagggcg agggccgccc ctacgagggc acccagaccg
     3061 ccaagctgaa ggtgaccaag ggtggccccc tgcccttcgc ctgggacatc ctgtcccctc
     3121 agttcatgta cggctccaag gcctacgtga agcaccccgc cgacatcccc gactacttga
     3181 agctgtcctt ccccgagggc ttcaagtggg agcgcgtgat gaacttcgag gacggcggcg
     3241 tggtgaccgt gacccaggac tcctccctgc aggacggcga gttcatctac aaggtgaagc
     3301 tgcgcggcac caacttcccc tccgacggcc ccgtaatgca gaagaagacc atgggctggg
     3361 aggcctcctc cgagcggatg taccccgagg acggcgccct gaagggcgag atcaagcaga
     3421 ggctgaagct gaaggacggc ggccactacg acgctgaggt caagaccacc tacaaggcca
     3481 agaagcccgt gcagctgccc ggcgcctaca acgtcaacat caagttggac atcacctccc
     3541 acaacgagga ctacaccatc gtggaacagt acgaacgcgc cgagggccgc cactccaccg
     3601 gcggcatgga cgagctgtac aagagtgctg gtgggtccgc cggcgggagt gctggcggta
     3661 gtgccggcgg tagttctaga agtgctggtg ggtccatgac tagattagat aaaagtaaag
     3721 tgattaacag cgcattagag ctgcttaatg aggtcggaat cgaaggttta acaacccgta
     3781 aactcgccca gaagctaggt gtagagcagc ctacattgta ttggcatgta aaaaataagc
     3841 gggctttgct cgacgcctta gccattgaga tgttagatag gcaccatact cacttttgcc
     3901 ctttagaagg ggaaagctgg caagattttt tacgtaataa cgctaaaagt tttagatgtg
     3961 ctttactaag tcatcgcgat ggagcaaaag tacatttagg tacacggcct acagaaaaac
     4021 agtatgaaac tctcgaaaat caattagcct ttttatgcca acaaggtttt tcactagaga
     4081 atgcattata tgcactcagc gctgtggggc attttacttt aggttgcgta ttggaagatc
     4141 aagagcatca agtcgctaaa gaagaaaggg aaacacctac tactgatagt atgccgccat
     4201 tattacgaca agctatcgaa ttatttgatc accaaggtgc agagccagcc ttcttattcg
     4261 gccttgaatt gatcatatgc ggattagaaa aacaacttaa atgtgaaagt gggtcctaag
     4321 cggccgcttc gagcagacat gataagatac attgatgagt ttggacaaac cacaactaga
     4381 atgcagtgaa aaaaatgctt tatttgtgaa atttgtgatg ctattgcttt atttgtaacc
     4441 attataagct gcaataaaca agttaacaac aacaattgca ttcattttat gtttcaggtt
     4501 cagggggaga tgtgggaggt ttttttaagc aagtaaaacc tctacaaatg tggtaaaatc
     4561 gaattctaat ggatcctctt tgcgcttgcg ttttcccttg tccagatagc ccagtagctg
     4621 acattcatcc ggggtcagca ccgtttctgc ggactggctt tctacgtgtt ccgcttcctt
     4681 tagcagccct tgcgccctga gtgcttgcgg cagcgtgagc ttcaaaagaa ttgccagctg
     4741 gggcgccctc tggtaaggtt gggaagccct gcaaagtaaa ctggatggct ttcttgccgc
     4801 caaggatctg atggcgcagg ggatcaaatt ctgtggaatg tgtgtcagtt agggtgtgga
     4861 aagtccccag gctccccagc aggcagaagt atgcaaagca tgcatctcaa ttagtcagca
     4921 accaggtgtg gaaagtcccc aggctcccca gcaggcagaa gtatgcaaag catgcatctc
     4981 aattagtcag caaccatagt cccgccccta actccgccca tcccgcccct aactccgccc
     5041 agttccgccc attctccgcc ccatggctga ctaatttttt ttatttatgc agaggccgag
     5101 gccgcctcgg cctctgagct attccagaag tagtgaggag gcttttttgg aggcctaggc
     5161 ttttgcaaaa agctcccggg agcttggata tccattttcg gatctgatca agagacagga
     5221 tgaggatcgt ttcgcatgat tgaacaagat ggattgcacg caggttctcc ggccgcttgg
     5281 gtggagaggc tattcggcta tgactgggca caacagacaa tcggctgctc tgatgccgcc
     5341 gtgttccggc tgtcagcgca ggggcgcccg gttctttttg tcaagaccga cctgtccggt
     5401 gccctgaatg aactgcagga cgaggcagcg cggctatcgt ggctggccac gacgggcgtt
     5461 ccttgcgcag ctgtgctcga cgttgtcact gaagcgggaa gggactggct gctattgggc
     5521 gaagtgccgg ggcaggatct cctgtcatct caccttgctc ctgccgagaa agtatccatc
     5581 atggctgatg caatgcggcg gctgcatacg cttgatccgg ctacctgccc attcgaccac
     5641 caagcgaaac atcgcatcga gcgagcacgt actcggatgg aagccggtct tgtcgatcag
     5701 gatgatctgg acgaagagca tcaggggctc gcgccagccg aactgttcgc caggctcaag
     5761 gcgcgcatgc ccgacggcga ggatctcgtc gtgacccatg gcgatgcctg cttgccgaat
     5821 atcatggtgg aaaatggccg cttttctgga ttcatcgact gtggccggct gggtgtggcg
     5881 gaccgctatc aggacatagc gttggctacc cgtgatattg ctgaagagct tggcggcgaa
     5941 tgggctgacc gcttcctcgt gctttacggt atcgccgctc ccgattcgca gcgcatcgcc
     6001 ttctatcgcc ttcttgacga gttcttctga gcgggactct ggggttcgaa atgaccgacc
     6061 aagcgacgcc caacctgcca tcacgagatt tcgattccac cgccgccttc tatgaaaggt
     6121 tgggcttcgg aatcgttttc cgggacgccg gctggatgat cctccagcgc ggggatctca
     6181 tgctggagtt cttcgcccac cccaacttgt ttattgcagc ttataatggt tacaaataaa
     6241 gcaatagcat cacaaatttc acaaataaag catttttttc actgcattct agttgtggtt
     6301 tgtccaaact catcaatgta tcttatcatg tctggatccc ttgaaataca tccacaggta
     6361 cacctccaat tgactcaaat gatgtcaatt agtctatcag aagcttgtgg aaggctactc
     6421 gaaatgtttg acccaagtta aacaatttaa aggcaatgct accaaatact aattgagtgt
     6481 atgtaaactt ctgacccact gggaatgtga tgaaagaaat aaaagctgaa atgaatcatt
     6541 ctctctacta ttattctgat atttcacatt cttaaaataa agtggtgatc ctaactgacc
     6601 taagacaggg aatttttact aggattaaat gtcaggaatt gtgaaaaagt gagtttaaat
     6661 gtatttggct aaggtgtatg taaacttccg acttcaactg tatagggatc ctctagctag
     6721 agtcgacctc gagggggggc ccggtaccca gcttttgttc cctttagtga gggttaattg
     6781 cgcgcttggc gtaatcatgg tcatagctgt ttcctgtgtg aaattgttat ccgctcacaa
     6841 ttccacacaa catacgagcc ggaagcataa agtgtaaagc ctggggtgcc taatgagtga
     6901 gctaactcac attaattgcg ttgcgctcac tgcccgcttt ccagtcggga aacctgtcgt
     6961 gccagctgca ttaatgaatc ggccaacgcg cggggagagg cggtttgcgt attgggcgct
     7021 cttccgcttc ctcgctcact gactcgctgc gctcggtcgt tcggctgcgg cgagcggtat
     7081 cagctcactc aaaggcggta atacggttat ccacagaatc aggggataac gcaggaaaga
     7141 acatgtgagc aaaaggccag caaaaggcca ggaaccgtaa aaaggccgcg ttgctggcgt
     7201 ttttccatag gctccgcccc cctgacgagc atcacaaaaa tcgacgctca agtcagaggt
     7261 ggcgaaaccc gacaggacta taaagatacc aggcgtttcc ccctggaagc tccctcgtgc
     7321 gctctcctgt tccgaccctg ccgcttaccg gatacctgtc cgcctttctc ccttcgggaa
     7381 gcgtggcgct ttctcatagc tcacgctgta ggtatctcag ttcggtgtag gtcgttcgct
     7441 ccaagctggg ctgtgtgcac gaaccccccg ttcagcccga ccgctgcgcc ttatccggta
     7501 actatcgtct tgagtccaac ccggtaagac acgacttatc gccactggca gcagccactg
     7561 gtaacaggat tagcagagcg aggtatgtag gcggtgctac agagttcttg aagtggtggc
     7621 ctaactacgg ctacactaga aggacagtat ttggtatctg cgctctgctg aagccagtta
     7681 ccttcggaaa aagagttggt agctcttgat ccggcaaaca aaccaccgct ggtagcggtg
     7741 gtttttttgt ttgcaagcag cagattacgc gcagaaaaaa aggatctcaa gaagatcctt
     7801 tgatcttttc tacggggtct gacgctcagt ggaacgaaaa ctcacgttaa gggattttgg
     7861 tcatgagatt atcaaaaagg atcttcacct agatcctttt aaattaaaaa tgaagtttta
     7921 aatcaatcta aagtatatat gagtaaactt ggtctgacag ttaccaatgc ttaatcagtg
     7981 aggcacctat ctcagcgatc tgtctatttc gttcatccat agttgcctga ctccccgtcg
     8041 tgtagataac tacgatacgg gagggcttac catctggccc cagtgctgca atgataccgc
     8101 gagacccacg ctcaccggct ccagatttat cagcaataaa ccagccagcc ggaagggccg
     8161 agcgcagaag tggtcctgca actttatccg cctccatcca gtctattaat tgttgccggg
     8221 aagctagagt aagtagttcg ccagttaata gtttgcgcaa cgttgttgcc attgctacag
     8281 gcatcgtggt gtcacgctcg tcgtttggta tggcttcatt cagctccggt tcccaacgat
     8341 caaggcgagt tacatgatcc cccatgttgt gcaaaaaagc ggttagctcc ttcggtcctc
     8401 cgatcgttgt cagaagtaag ttggccgcag tgttatcact catggttatg gcagcactgc
     8461 ataattctct tactgtcatg ccatccgtaa gatgcttttc tgtgactggt gagtactcaa
     8521 ccaagtcatt ctgagaatag tgtatgcggc gaccgagttg ctcttgcccg gcgtcaatac
     8581 gggataatac cgcgccacat agcagaactt taaaagtgct catcattgga aaacgttctt
     8641 cggggcgaaa actctcaagg atcttaccgc tgttgagatc cagttcgatg taacccactc
     8701 gtgcacccaa ctgatcttca gcatctttta ctttcaccag cgtttctggg tgagcaaaaa
     8761 caggaaggca aaatgccgca aaaaagggaa taagggcgac acggaaatgt tgaatactca
     8821 tactcttcct ttttcaatat tattgaagca tttatcaggg ttattgtctc atgagcggat
     8881 acatatttga atgtatttag aaaaataaac aaataggggt tccgcgcaca tttccccgaa
     8941 aagtgccacc tgnnnnnnnn nnnnnnnnnn nnnnnnnnnn nnnnnnnnnn nnnnnnnnnn
     9001 nnnnnnnnnn nnnnnnnnnn nnnnnnnnnn nnnnnnnnnn nnnnnnnnnn nnnnnnnnnn
     9061 nnnnnnnnnn nnnnnncnnn nnnnnnnnnn nnnnnnnnnn nnnnnnnnnn nnnnnnnnnn
     9121 nnnnnnnnnn nnnnnnnnnn nnnnnnnnnn nnnnnnnnnn nnnnnnnnan nnnnnnnnnn
     9181 nnnnnnnnnn nnnnnnnnnn nnnnnnnnnn nnnnnnnncc tttgacgttg gagtccacgt
     9241 tctttaatag tggactcttg ttccaaactg gaacaacact caaccctatc tcggtctatt
     9301 cttttgattt ataagggatt ttgccgattt cggcctattg gttaaaaaat gagctgattt
     9361 aacaaaaatt taacgcgaat tttaacaaaa tattaacgct tacaatttcc attcgccatt
     9421 caggctgcgc aactgttggg aagggcgatc ggtgcgggcc tcttcgctat tacgccagct
     9481 ggcgaaaggg ggatgtgctg
//
